Addgene plasmid #53072: pBullet-tgn-c
Purpose: (Empty Backbone) destination vector with ECFP-trans golgi network marker (VTI12) for tagged fluorescent protein (C-ter-EYFP) of plant gene
Depositing lab: Joshua Heazlewood. Depositing organization: Lawrence Berkeley National Laboratory. Publication: The Plant Glycosyltransferase Clone Collection for Functional Genomics. Lao J, Oikawa A, Bromley JR, McInerney P, Suttangkakul A, Smith-Moritz AM, Plahar H, Chiu TY, Gonzalez Fernandez-Nino SM, Ebert B, Yang F, Christiansen KM, Hansen SF, Stonebloom S, Adams PD, Ronald PC, Hillson NJ, Hadi MZ, Vega-Sanchez ME, Loque D, Scheller HV, Heazlewood1 JL. Plant J. 2014 Jun 6. doi: 10.1111/tpj.12577. PubMed 24905498.
Backbone
  Vector backbone: pBullet
  Backbone manufacturer: JBEI
  Backbone size (bp): 8000
  Vector type: Synthetic Biology
  Selectable markers: Neomycin (select with G418) ; Kanamycin
Growth in bacteria
  Bacterial resistance: Chloramphenicol and Ampicillin, 25 & 100 μg/mL
  Growth temperature: 37°C
  Growth strain: ccdB Survival
  Copy number: High Copy
Gene/Insert
  Cloning method: Gateway Cloning
  Sequencing primers: 5′ ACAAGTTTGTACAAAAAAGCAGGCTTC; 3′ ACCACTTTGTACAAGAAAGCTGGGTC
Terms and licenses: Academic/Nonprofit Terms; Industry Terms: Not Available to Industry
Depositor comments: See http://gt.jbei.org/ for more information on the JBEI glycosyltransferase collection.
How to cite: pBullet-tgn-c was a gift from Joshua Heazlewood (Addgene plasmid # 53072 ; http://n2t.net/addgene:53072 ; RRID:Addgene_53072)
