[The description below was written by a language model from this plasmid's Addgene catalogue record and pLannotate feature annotations shown in this document.]
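Description:
pBullet-tgn-c is an empty Gateway destination vector built on the pBullet backbone and designed for subcellular localisation of plant proteins by co-expression with a built-in organelle marker. It replicates in E. coli from a high-copy ColE1/pUC-type origin and carries ampicillin resistance (bla) on the backbone and chloramphenicol resistance within the Gateway cassette. Because the cassette also encodes the CcdB gyrase toxin, the unrecombined plasmid must be maintained in a ccdB-tolerant strain. A Tn5-derived NeoR/KanR (nptII) gene is also present and is listed as the kanamycin/G418 selectable marker, although no plant promoter is annotated directly upstream of it. The catalogue gives the backbone as about 8 kb, while the deposited full sequence is 8,728 nt. No T-DNA borders or other plant delivery elements are annotated, and the record does not state a delivery route.

The plasmid holds two separate plant expression units. In the first, a CaMV 35S promoter preceded by an additional partial 35S copy drives ECFP fused to a fragment of the Arabidopsis v-SNARE VTI12, followed by the NOS terminator, which provides a cyan trans-Golgi network marker. In the second, another CaMV 35S promoter sits upstream of an attR1–ccdB/CmR–attR2 cassette, followed by EYFP and a CaMV polyadenylation signal. An LR reaction with an entry clone replaces the counter-selectable cassette with the gene of interest, producing a C-terminal EYFP fusion. A single plasmid therefore delivers both the yellow-tagged test protein and the cyan TGN reference, allowing colocalisation to be assessed in the same cell. It was deposited alongside a plant glycosyltransferase clone collection for functional genomics.
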