Features (pLannotate 1.2.2; 25 found; start..end, strand, type, name):
    177..765     +  rep_origin     ori: high-copy-number ColE1/pMB1/pBR322/pUC origin of replication
    948..999     +  CDS            lacI (fragment): lac repressor; lacI; The lac repressor binds to the lac operator to inhibit transcription in E. coli. This inhibition can be relieved by adding lactose or isopropyl-β-D-thiogalactopyranoside (IPTG).
   1067..1355    +  promoter       CaMV 35S promoter (fragment): strong constitutive promoter from cauliflower mosaic virus
   1406..1751    +  promoter       CaMV 35S promoter: strong constitutive promoter from cauliflower mosaic virus
   1703..1749    +  promoter       minimal CaMV 35S promoter: minimal 35S promoter from cauliflower mosaic virus
   1772..2488    +  CDS            ECFP: ECFP is a basic (constitutively fluorescent) cyan fluorescent protein published in 1996, derived from Aequorea victoria. It has low acid sensitivity.
   2492..2785    +  CDS            VTI12 (fragment): VTI12_ARATH - Also known as VTI1B. Experimental evidence at protein level: Swiss-Prot protein existence level 1. May function as a v-SNARE responsible for the docking or fusion of transport vesicles within the trans-Golgi network (TGN). May be also involved in retrograde traffic to the cis-Golgi (By similarity). From Arabidopsis thaliana (Mouse-ear cress).
   2796..3046    +  terminator     NOS terminator: nopaline synthase terminator and poly(A) signal
   3047..3063    -  promoter       tet promoter (fragment): E. coli promoter for tetracycline efflux protein gene
   3078..3182    +  CDS            tnpA (fragment): TN5P_ECOLX - Also known as tnp. Experimental evidence at protein level: Swiss-Prot protein existence level 1. Mediates transposition of transposon Tn5 by a 'cut and paste' mechanism. First, the monomeric transposase binds the 19 bp inverted DNA repeats flanking the transposon. Then, dimerization of the DNA- bound transposase creates a synaptic DNA complex. After nicking of the first DNA strand, excision of the transposon proceeds through a series of intermediates. The transposase then mediates the insertion of the transposon at a new site by strand transfer. The activity of the wild- type tran
   3214..4008    +  CDS            NeoR/KanR: aminoglycoside phosphotransferase from Tn5; aph(3')-II (or nptII); confers resistance to neomycin, kanamycin, and G418 (Geneticin®)
   4122..4226    +  promoter       AmpR promoter: bla
   4227..5087    +  CDS            AmpR: β-lactamase; bla; confers resistance to ampicillin, carbenicillin, and related antibiotics
   5112..5456    +  promoter       CaMV 35S promoter: strong constitutive promoter from cauliflower mosaic virus
   5409..5455    +  promoter       minimal CaMV 35S promoter: minimal 35S promoter from cauliflower mosaic virus
   5456..5504    -  misc_feature   MCS (fragment): pBluescript multiple cloning site
   5509..5633    +  protein_bind   attR1: mutant version of attR; recombination site for the Gateway® LR reaction LR Clonase™
   5869..6021    -  CDS            dpnD (fragment): DPND_STRPN - Protein predicted: Swiss-Prot protein existence level 4. From Streptococcus pneumoniae serotype 4 (strain ATCC BAA-334 / TIGR4).
   6065..6367    -  CDS            ccdB: CCDB_ECOLI - Also known as G, letB, letD. Experimental evidence at protein level: Swiss-Prot protein existence level 1. Toxic component of a type II toxin-antitoxin (TA) system, functioning in plasmid maintainence. Responsible for the post- segregational killing (PSK) of plasmid-free cells, also referred to as a plasmid addiction system. Half-life of over 2 hours. Cell killing by CcdB is accompanied by filamentation, defects in chromosome and plasmid segregation, defects in cell division, formation of anucleate cells, decreased DNA synthesis and plasmid loss. Interferes with the activity of DN
   6372..6530    -  CDS            ccdA (fragment): CCDA_ECO57 - Also known as H, letA. Experimental evidence at protein level: Swiss-Prot protein existence level 1. Antitoxin component of a type II toxin-antitoxin (TA) system which inhibits the post-segregational killing (PSK) of plasmid-free cells, also referred to as a plasmid addiction system. Binds to and blocks the activity of CcdB; will also remove bound CcdB protein from the CcdB-GyrA complex by forming a CcdA-CcdB complex, a process termed rejuvenation. Functions as a transcriptional corepressor for the ccdAB operon, repression also requires CcdB (By similarity). From Escherichia coli
   6712..7371    -  CDS            CmR: chloramphenicol acetyltransferase; cat; confers resistance to chloramphenicol
   7372..7474    -  promoter       cat promoter: promoter of the E. coli cat gene encoding chloramphenicol acetyltransferase
   7652..7776    -  protein_bind   attR2: mutant version of attR; recombination site for the Gateway® LR reaction LR Clonase™
   7787..8506    +  CDS            EYFP: enhanced YFP mammalian codon-optimized
   8561..8720    +  polyA_signal   CaMV poly(A) signal (fragment): cauliflower mosaic virus polyadenylation signal
>Addgene plasmid #53072 | pBullet-tgn-c | depositor full sequence | sequence record 82552 | pBullet-tgn-c sequence 8728 bps
ACGCGTCTGTCAGACCAAGTTTACTCATATATACTTTAGATTGATTTAAAACTTCATTTTTAATTTAAAA
GGATCTAGGTGAAGATCCTTTTTGATAATCTCATGACCAAAATCCCTTAACGTGAGTTTTCGTTCCACTG
AGCGTCAGACCCCGTAGAAAAGATCAAAGGATCTTCTTGAGATCCTTTTTTTCTGCGCGTAATCTGCTGC
TTGCAAACAAAAAAACCACCGCTACCAGCGGTGGTTTGTTTGCCGGATCAAGAGCTACCAACTCTTTTTC
CGAAGGTAACTGGCTTCAGCAGAGCGCAGATACCAAATACTGTTCTTCTAGTGTAGCCGTAGTTAGGCCA
CCACTTCAAGAACTCTGTAGCACCGCCTACATACCTCGCTCTGCTAATCCTGTTACCAGTGGCTGCTGCC
AGTGGCGATAAGTCGTGTCTTACCGGGTTGGACTCAAGACGATAGTTACCGGATAAGGCGCAGCGGTCGG
GCTGAACGGGGGGTTCGTGCACACAGCCCAGCTTGGAGCGAACGACCTACACCGAACTGAGATACCTACA
GCGTGAGCTATGAGAAAGCGCCACGCTTCCCGAAGGGAGAAAGGCGGACAGGTATCCGGTAAGCGGCAGG
GTCGGAACAGGAGAGCGCACGAGGGAGCTTCCAGGGGGAAACGCCTGGTATCTTTATAGTCCTGTCGGGT
TTCGCCACCTCTGACTTGAGCGTCGATTTTTGTGATGCTCGTCAGGGGGGCGGAGCCTATGGAAAAACGC
CAGCAACGCGGCCTTTTTACGGTTCCTGGCCTTTTGCTGGCCTTTTGCTCACATGTTCTTTCCTGCGTTA
TCCCCTGATTCTGTGGATAACCGTATTACCGCCTTTGAGTGAGCTGATACCGCTCGCCGCAGCCGAACGA
CCGAGCGCAGCGAGTCAGTGAGCGAGGAAGCGGAAGAGCGCCCAATACGCAAACCGCCTCTCCCCGCGCG
TTGGCCGATTCATTAATGCGGCCGCGAGCTCCCTACCCCTACTCCAAAAATGTCAAAGATACAGTCTCAG
AAGACCAAAGGGCTATTGAGACTTTTCAACAAAGGGTAATTTCGGGAAACCTCCTCGGATTCCATTGCCC
AGCTATCTGTCACTTCATCGAAAGGACAGTAGAAAAGGAAGGTGGCTCCTACAAATGCCATCATTGCGAT
AAAGGAAAGGCTATCATTCAAGATGCCTCTGCCGACAGTGGTCCCAAAGATGGACCCCCACCCACGAGGA
GCATCGTGGAAAAAGAAGACGTTCCAACCACGTCTTCAAAGCAAGTGGATTGATGTGACATCTCCACTGA
CGTAAGGGATGACGCACAATCCCACCCCTACTCCAAAAATGTCAAAGATACAGTCTCAGAAGACCAAAGG
GCTATTGAGACTTTTCAACAAAGGGTAATTTCGGGAAACCTCCTCGGATTCCATTGCCCAGCTATCTGTC
ACTTCATCGAAAGGACAGTAGAAAAGGAAGGTGGCTCCTACAAATGCCATCATTGCGATAAAGGAAAGGC
TATCATTCAAGATGCCTCTGCCGACAGTGGTCCCAAAGATGGACCCCCACCCACGAGGAGCATCGTGGAA
AAAGAAGACGTTCCAACCACGTCTTCAAAGCAAGTGGATTGATGTGACATCTCCACTGACGTAAGGGATG
ACGCACAATCCCACTATCCTTCGCAAGACCCTTCCTCTATATAAGGAAGTTCATTTCATTTGGAGAGGAC
AGCCCAGATCTTTGTTTGGGAATGGTGAGCAAGGGCGAGGAGCTGTTCACCGGGGTGGTGCCCATCCTGG
TCGAGCTGGACGGCGACGTAAACGGCCACAAGTTCAGCGTGTCCGGCGAGGGCGAGGGCGATGCCACCTA
CGGCAAGCTGACCCTGAAGTTCATCTGCACCACCGGCAAGCTGCCCGTGCCCTGGCCCACCCTCGTGACC
ACCCTGACCTGGGGCGTGCAGTGCTTCAGCCGCTACCCCGACCACATGAAGCAGCACGACTTCTTCAAGT
CCGCCATGCCCGAAGGCTACGTCCAGGAGCGCACCATCTTCTTCAAGGACGACGGCAACTACAAGACCCG
CGCCGAGGTGAAGTTCGAGGGCGACACCCTGGTGAACCGCATCGAGCTGAAGGGCATCGACTTCAAGGAG
GACGGCAACATCCTGGGGCACAAGCTGGAGTACAACTACATCAGCCACAACGTCTATATCACCGCCGACA
AGCAGAAGAACGGCATCAAGGCCAACTTCAAGATCCGCCACAACATCGAGGACGGCAGCGTGCAGCTCGC
CGACCACTACCAGCAGAACACCCCCATCGGCGACGGCCCCGTGCTGCTGCCCGACAACCACTACCTGAGC
ACCCAGTCCGCCCTGAGCAAAGACCCCAACGAGAAGCGCGATCACATGGTCCTGCTGGAGTTCGTGACCG
CCGCCGGGATCACTCTCGGCATGGACGAGCTGTACAAGGGATCCATGTCCGTGGAGAGGCTTGACCAATC
AAGTGACAGAATCAGGGAGAGTAGAAGACTAATGCTGGAGACAGAAGAGGTTGGCATCTCAATTGTCCAA
GATTTGAGTCAGCAACGCCAAACCCTACTTCATGCGCACAACAAGCTTCATGGTGTGGATGACGCCATTG
ACAAGAGCAAGAAGGTGTTGACGGCTATGTCAAGGAGAATGACTAGGAACAAATGGATCATTACATCGGT
AATCGTGGCTCTCGTTCTCGCCATCATCTTGATCATCTCATACAAGCTTTCTCATTAAGGACCGGTCGTT
CAAACATTTGGCAATAAAGTTTCTTAAGATTGAATCCTGTTGCCGGTCTTGCGATGATTATCATATAATT
TCTGTTGAATTACGTTAAGCATGTAATAATTAACATGTAATGCATGACGTTATTTATGAGATGGGTTTTT
ATGATTAGAGTCCCGCAATTATACATTTAATACGCGATAGAAAACAAAATATAGCGCGCAAACTAGGATA
AATTATCGCGCGCGGTGTCATCTATGTTACTAGATCCGATGATAAGCTGTCAAACATGAGAGCTCCCGGA
ATTGCCAGCTGGGGCGCCCTCTGGTAAGGTTGGGAAGCCCTGCAAAGTAAACTGGATGGCTTTCTCGCCG
CCAAGGATCTGATGGCGCAGGGGATCAAGCTCTGATCAAGAGACAGGATGAGGATCGTTTCGCATGATTG
AACAAGATGGATTGCACGCAGGTTCTCCGGCCGCTTGGGTGGAGAGGCTATTCGGCTATGACTGGGCACA
ACAGACAATCGGCTGCTCTGATGCCGCCGTGTTCCGGCTGTCAGCGCAGGGGCGCCCGGTTCTTTTTGTC
AAGACCGACCTGTCCGGTGCCCTGAATGAACTGCAAGACGAGGCAGCGCGGCTATCGTGGCTGGCCACGA
CGGGCGTTCCTTGCGCAGCTGTGCTCGACGTTGTCACTGAAGCGGGAAGGGACTGGCTGCTATTGGGCGA
AGTGCCGGGGCAGGATCTCCTGTCATCTCACCTTGCTCCTGCCGAGAAAGTATCCATCATGGCTGATGCA
ATGCGGCGGCTGCATACGCTTGATCCGGCTACCTGCCCATTCGACCACCAAGCGAAACATCGCATCGAGC
GAGCACGTACTCGGATGGAAGCCGGTCTTGTCGATCAGGATGATCTGGACGAAGAGCATCAGGGGCTCGC
GCCAGCCGAACTGTTCGCCAGGCTCAAGGCGAGCATGCCCGACGGCGAGGATCTCGTCGTGACCCATGGC
GATGCCTGCTTGCCGAATATCATGGTGGAAAATGGCCGCTTTTCTGGATTCATCGACTGTGGCCGGCTGG
GTGTGGCGGACCGCTATCAGGACATAGCGTTGGCTACCCGTGATATTGCTGAAGAGCTTGGCGGCGAATG
GGCTGACCGCTTCCTCGTGCTTTACGGTATCGCCGCTCCCGATTCGCAGCGCATCGCCTTCTATCGCCTT
CTTGACGAGTTCTTCTGACACGTGTTAATTCTTGAAGACGAAAGGGCCTCGTGATACGCCTATTTTTATA
GGTTAATGTCATGATAATAATGGTTTCTTAGACGTCAGGTGGCACTTTTCGGGGAAATGTGCGCGGAACC
CCTATTTGTTTATTTTTCTAAATACATTCAAATATGTATCCGCTCATGAGACAATAACCCTGATAAATGC
TTCAATAATATTGAAAAAGGAAGAGTATGAGTATTCAACATTTCCGTGTCGCCCTTATTCCCTTTTTTGC
GGCATTTTGCCTTCCTGTTTTTGCTCACCCAGAAACGCTGGTGAAAGTAAAAGATGCTGAAGATCAGTTG
GGTGCACGAGTGGGTTACATCGAACTGGATCTCAACAGCGGTAAGATCCTTGAGAGTTTTCGCCCCGAAG
AACGTTTTCCAATGATGAGCACTTTTAAAGTTCTGCTATGTGGCGCGGTATTATCCCGTATTGACGCCGG
GCAAGAGCAACTCGGTCGCCGCATACACTATTCTCAGAATGACTTGGTTGAGTACTCACCAGTCACAGAA
AAGCATCTTACGGATGGCATGACAGTAAGAGAATTATGCAGTGCTGCCATAACCATGAGTGATAACACTG
CGGCCAACTTACTTCTGACAACGATCGGAGGACCGAAGGAGCTAACCGCTTTTTTGCACAACATGGGGGA
TCATGTAACTCGCCTTGATCGTTGGGAACCGGAGCTGAATGAAGCCATACCAAACGACGAGCGTGACACC
ACGATGCCTGTAGCAATGGCAACAACGTTGCGCAAACTATTAACTGGCGAACTACTTACTCTAGCTTCCC
GGCAACAATTAATAGACTGGATGGAGGCGGATAAAGTTGCAGGACCACTTCTGCGCTCGGCCCTTCCGGC
TGGCTGGTTTATTGCTGATAAATCTGGAGCCGGTGAGCGTGGGTCTCGCGGTATCATTGCAGCACTGGGG
CCAGATGGTAAGCCCTCCCGTATCGTAGTTATCTACACGACGGGGAGTCAGGCAACTATGGATGAACGAA
ATAGACAGATCGCTGAGATAGGTGCCTCACTGATTAAGCATTGGTAAGTTAACAGAAGACCAGAGGGCTA
TTGAGACTTTTCAACAAAGGGTAATATCGGGAAACCTCCTCGGATTCCATTGCCCAGCTATCTGTCACTT
CATCGAAAGGACAGTAGAAAAGGAAGATGGCTTCTACAAATGCCATCATTGCGATAAAGGAAAGGCTATC
GTTCAAGATGCCTCTACCGACAGTGGTCCCAAAGATGGACCCCCACCCACGAGGAACATCGTGGAAAAAG
AAGACGTTCCAACCACGTCTTCAAAGCAAGTGGATTGATGTGATATCTCCACTGACGTAAGGGATGACGC
ACAATCCCACTATCCTTCGCAAGACCCTTCCTCTATATAAGGAAGTTCATTTCATTTGGAGAGGACCTCG
AGGTCGACGGTATCGATAAGCTTGATATCGAATTCCTGCAGCCCATCAACAAGTTTGTACAAAAAAGCTG
AACGAGAAACGTAAAATGATATAAATATCAATATATTAAATTAGATTTTGCATAAAAAACAGACTACATA
ATACTGTAAAACACAACATATCCAGTCACTATGAATCAACTACTTAGATGGTATTAGTGACCTGTAGTCG
ACCGACAGCCTTCCAAATGTTCTTCGGGTGATGCTGCCAACTTAGTCGACCGACAGCCTTCCAAATGTTC
TTCTCAAACGGAATCGTCGTATCCAGCCTACTCGCTATTGTCCTCAATGCCGTATTAAATCATAAAAAGA
AATAAGAAAAAGAGGTGCGAGCCTCTTTTTTGTGTGACAAAATAAAAACATCTACCTATTCATATACGCT
AGTGTCATAGTCCTGAAAATCATCTGCATCAAGAACAATTTCACAACTCTTATACTTTTCTCTTACAAGT
CGTTCGGCTTCATCTGGATTTTCAGCCTCTATACTTACTAAACGTGATAAAGTTTCTGTAATTTCTACTG
TATCGACCTGCAGACTGGCTGTGTATAAGGGAGCCTGACATTTATATTCCCCAGAACATCAGGTTAATGG
CGTTTTTGATGTCATTTTCGCGGTGGCTGAGATCAGCCACTTCTTCCCCGATAACGGAGACCGGCACACT
GGCCATATCGGTGGTCATCATGCGCCAGCTTTCATCCCCGATATGCACCACCGGGTAAAGTTCACGGGAG
ACTTTATCTGACAGCAGACGTGCACTGGCCAGGGGGATCACCATCCGTCGCCCGGGCGTGTCAATAATAT
CACTCTGTACATCCACAAACAGACGATAACGGCTCTCTCTTTTATAGGTGTAAACCTTAAACTGCATTTC
ACCAGCCCCTGTTCTCGTCAGCAAAAGAGCCGTTCATTTCAATAAACCGGGCGACCTCAGCCATCCCTTC
CTGATTTTCCGCTTTCCAGCGTTCGGCACGCAGACGACGGGCTTCATTCTGCATGGTTGTGCTTACCAGA
CCGGAGATATTGACATCATATATGCCTTGAGCAACTGATAGCTGTCGCTGTCAACTGTCACTGTAATACG
CTGCTTCATAGCATACCTCTTTTTGACATACTTCGGGTATACATATCAGTATATATTCTTATACCGCAAA
AATCAGCGCGCAAATACGCATACTGTTATCTGGCTTTTAGTAAGCCGGATCCACGCGGCGTTTACGCCCC
GCCCTGCCACTCATCGCAGTACTGTTGTAATTCATTAAGCATTCTGCCGACATGGAAGCCATCACAGACG
GCATGATGAACCTGAATCGCCAGCGGCATCAGCACCTTGTCGCCTTGCGTATAATATTTGCCCATGGTGA
AAACGGGGGCGAAGAAGTTGTCCATATTGGCCACGTTTAAATCAAAACTGGTGAAACTCACCCAGGGATT
GGCTGAGACGAAAAACATATTCTCAATAAACCCTTTAGGGAAATAGGCCAGGTTTTCACCGTAACACGCC
ACATCTTGCGAATATATGTGTAGAAACTGCCGGAAATCGTCGTGGTATTCACTCCAGAGCGATGAAAACG
TTTCAGTTTGCTCATGGAAAACGGTGTAACAAGGGTGAACACTATCCCATATCACCAGCTCACCGTCTTT
CATTGCCATACGGAATTCCGGATGAGCATTCATCAGGCGGGCAAGAATGTGAATAAAGGCCGGATAAAAC
TTGTGCTTATTTTTCTTTACGGTCTTTAAAAAGGCCGTAATATCCAGCTGAACGGTCTGGTTATAGGTAC
ATTGAGCAACTGACTGAAATGCCTCAAAATGTTCTTTACGATGCCATTGGGATATATCAACGGTGGTATA
TCCAGTGATTTTTTTCTCCATTTTAGCTTCCTTAGCTCCTGAAAATCTCGATAACTCAAAAAATACGCCC
GGTAGTGATCTTATTTCATTATGGTGAAAGTTGGAACCTCTTACGTGCCGATCAACGTCTCATTTTCGCC
AAAAGTTGGCCCAGGGCTTCCCGGTATCAACAGGGACACCAGGATTTATTTATTCTGCGAAGTGATCTTC
CGTCACAGGTATTTATTCGGCGCAAAGTGCGTCGGGTGATGCTGCCAACTTAGTCGACTACAGGTCACTA
ATACCATCTAAGTAGTTGATTCATAGTGACTGGATATGTTGTGTTTTACAGTATTATGTAGTCTGTTTTT
TATGCAAAATCTAATTTAATATATTGATATTTATATCATTTTACGTTTCTCGTTCAGCTTTCTTGTACAA
AGTGGTTGCCACGGCCATGGTGAGCAAGGGCGAGGAGCTGTTCACCGGGGTGGTGCCCATCCTGGTCGAG
CTGGACGGCGACGTAAACGGCCACAAGTTCAGCGTGTCCGGCGAGGGCGAGGGCGATGCCACCTACGGCA
AGCTGACCCTGAAGTTCATCTGCACCACCGGCAAGCTGCCCGTGCCCTGGCCCACCCTCGTGACCACCTT
CGGCTACGGCCTGCAGTGCTTCGCCCGCTACCCCGACCACATGAAGCAGCACGACTTCTTCAAGTCCGCC
ATGCCCGAAGGCTACGTCCAGGAGCGCACCATCTTCTTCAAGGACGACGGCAACTACAAGACCCGCGCCG
AGGTGAAGTTCGAGGGCGACACCCTGGTGAACCGCATCGAGCTGAAGGGCATCGACTTCAAGGAGGACGG
CAACATCCTGGGGCACAAGCTGGAGTACAACTACAACAGCCACAACGTCTATATCATGGCCGACAAGCAG
AAGAACGGCATCAAGGTGAACTTCAAGATCCGCCACAACATCGAGGACGGCAGCGTGCAGCTCGCCGACC
ACTACCAGCAGAACACCCCCATCGGCGACGGCCCCGTGCTGCTGCCCGACAACCACTACCTGAGCTACCA
GTCCGCCCTGAGCAAAGACCCCAACGAGAAGCGCGATCACATGGTCCTGCTGGAGTTCGTGACCGCCGCC
GGGATCACTCTCGGCATGGACGAGCTGTACAAGTAATCTAGAGTCCGCAAAAATCACCAGTCTCTCTCTA
CAAATCTATCTCTCTCTATTTTTCTCCAGAATAATGTGTGAGTAGTTCCCAGATAAGGGAATTAGGGTTC
TTATAGGGTTTCGCTCATGTGTTGAGCATATAAGAAACCCTTAGTATGTATTTGTATTTGTAAAATACTT
CTATCAATAAAATTTCTAATTCCTAAAACCAAAATCCAGTGAAGCGCT
