>Addgene plasmid #53072 | pBullet-tgn-c | addgene partial sequence | sequence record 86441 | CAT-R 5'-GCAACTGACTGAAATGCCTC-3'
ACGGTGGTATATCCAGTGATTTTTTTCTCCATTTTAGCTTCCTTAGCTCCTGAAAATCTCGATAACTCAA
AAAATACGCCCGGTAGTGATCTTATTTCATTATGGTGAAAGTTGGAACCTCTTACGTGCCGATCAACGTC
TCATTTTCGCCAAAAGTTGGCCCAGGGCTTCCCGGTATCAACAGGGACACCAGGATTTATTTATTCTGCG
AAGTGATCTTCCGTCACAGGTATTTATTCGGCGCAAAGTGCGTCGGGTGATGCTGCCAACTTAGTCGACT
ACAGGTCACTAATACCATCTAAGTAGTTGATTCATAGTGACTGGATATGTTGTGTTTTACAGTATTATGT
AGTCTGTTTTTTATGCAAAATCTAATTTAATATATTGATATTTATATCATTTTACGTTTCTCGTTCAGCT
TTCTTGTACAAAGTGGTTGCCACGGCCATGGTGAGCAAGGGCGAGGAGCTGTTCACCGGGGTGGTGCCCA
TCCTGGTCGAGCTGGACGGCGACGTAAACGGCCACAAGTTCAGCGTGTCCGGCGAGGGCGAGGGCGATGC
CACCTACGGCAAGCTGACCCTGAAGTTCATCTGCACCACCGGCAAGCTGCCCGTGCCCTGGCCCACCCTC
GTGACCACCTTCGGCTACGGCCTGCAGTGCTTCGCCCGCTACCCCGACCACATGAAGCAGCACGACTTCT
TCAAGTCCGCCATGCCCGAAGGCTACGTCCAGGAGCGCACCATCTTCTTCAAGGACGACGGCAACTACAA
GACCCGCGCCGAGGTGAAGTTCGAGGGCGACACCCTGGTGAACCGCATCGAGCTGAAGGGCATCGACTTC
AAGGAGGACGGCAACATCCTGGGGCAC
