>Addgene plasmid #53072 | pBullet-tgn-c | addgene partial sequence | sequence record 86442 | ccdB-Fwd 5'-GCATGATGACCACCGATATG-3'
GTGGCTGATCTCAGCCACCGCGAAAATGACATCAAAAACGCCATTAACCTGATGTTCTGGGGAATATAAA
TGTCAGGCTCCCTTATACACAGCCAGTCTGCAGGTCGATACAGTAGAAATTACAGAAACTTTATCACGTT
TAGTAAGTATAGAGGCTGAAAATCCAGATGAAGCCGAACGACTTGTAAGAGAAAAGTATAAGAGTTGTGA
AATTGTTCTTGATGCAGATGATTTTCAGGACTATGACACTAGCGTATATGAATAGGTAGATGTTTTTATT
TTGTCACACAAAAAAGAGGCTCGCACCTCTTTTTCTTATTTCTTTTTATGATTTAATACGGCATTGAGGA
CAATAGCGAGTAGGCTGGATACGACGATTCCGTTTGAGAAGAACATTTGGAAGGCTGTCGGTCGACTAAG
TTGGCAGCATCACCCGAAGAACATTTGGAAGGCTGTCGGTCGACTACAGGTCACTAATACCATCTAAGTA
GTTGATTCATAGTGACTGGATATGTTGTGTTTTACAGTATTATGTAGTCTGTTTTTTATGCAAAATCTAA
TTTAATATATTGATATTTATATCATTTTACGTTTCTCGTTCAGCTTTTTTGTACAAACTTGTTGATGGGC
TGCAGGAATTCGATATCAAGCTTATCGATACCGTCGACCTCGAGGTCCTCTCCAAATGAAATGAACTTCC
TTATATAGAGGAAGGGTCTTGCGAAGGATAGTGGGATTGTGCGTCATCCCTTACGTCAGTGGAGATATCA
CATCAATCCACTTGCTTTGAAGACGTGGTTGGAACGTCTTCTTTTTCCACGATGTTCCTCGTGGGTGGGG
GTCCATCTTTGGGACCACTGTCGGTAGAGGCATCTTG
