>Addgene plasmid #53072 | pBullet-tgn-c | addgene partial sequence | sequence record 86443 | NOSterm-R 5'-attgccaaatgtttgaacga-3'
GAGATGATCAAGATGATGGCGAGAACGAGAGCCACGATTACCGATGTAATGATCCATTTGTTCCTAGTCA
TTCTCCTTGACATAGCCGTCAACACCTTCTTGCTCTTGTCAATGGCGTCATCCACACCATGAAGCTTGTT
GTGCGCATGAAGTAGGGTTTGGCGTTGCTGACTCAAATCTTGGACAATTGAGATGCCAACCTCTTCTGTC
TCCAGCATTAGTCTTCTACTCTCCCTGATTCTGTCACTTGATTGGTCAAGCCTCTCCACGGACATGGATC
CCTTGTACAGCTCGTCCATGCCGAGAGTGATCCCGGCGGCGGTCACGAACTCCAGCAGGACCATGTGATC
GCGCTTCTCGTTGGGGTCTTTGCTCAGGGCGGACTGGGTGCTCAGGTAGTGGTTGTCGGGCAGCAGCACG
GGGCCGTCGCCGATGGGGGTGTTCTGCTGGTAGTGGTCGGCGAGCTGCACGCTGCCGTCCTCGATGTTGT
GGCGGATCTTGAAGTTGGCCTTGATGCCGTTCTTCTGCTTGTCGGCGGTGATATAGACGTTGTGGCTGAT
GTAGTTGTACTCCAGCTTGTGCCCCAGGATGTTGCCGTCCTCCTTGAAGTCGATGCCCTTCAGCTCGATG
CGGTTCACCAGGGTGTCGCCCTCGAACTTCACCTCGGCGCGGGTCTTGTAGTTGCCGTCGTCCTTGAAGA
AGATGGTGCGCTCCTGGACGTAGCCTTCGGGCATGGCGGACTTGAAGAAGTCGTGCTGCTTCATGTGGTC
GGGGTAGCGGCTGAAGCACTGCACGCCC
