>Addgene plasmid #53072 | pBullet-tgn-c | addgene partial sequence | sequence record 86444 | pUC-4 5'-CAGTGAGCGAGGAAGCGGAAGAGCGCCCAA-3'
GCGTTGGCCGATTCATTAATGCGGCCGCGAGCTCCCTACCCCTACTCCAAAAATGTCAAAGATACAGTCT
CAGAAGACCAAAGGGCTATTGAGACTTTTCAACAAAGGGTAATTTCGGGAAACCTCCTCGGATTCCATTG
CCCAGCTATCTGTCACTTCATCGAAAGGACAGTAGAAAAGGAAGGTGGCTCCTACAAATGCCATCATTGC
GATAAAGGAAAGGCTATCATTCAAGATGCCTCTGCCGACAGTGGTCCCAAAGATGGACCCCCACCCACGA
GGAGCATCGTGGAAAAAGAAGACGTTCCAACCACGTCTTCAAAGCAAGTGGATTGATGTGACATCTCCAC
TGACGTAAGGGATGACGCACAATCCCACCCCTACTCCAAAAATGTCAAAGATACAGTCTCAGAAGACCAA
AGGGCTATTGAGACTTTTCAACAAAGGGTAATTTCGGGAAACCTCCTCGGATTCCATTGCCCAGCTATCT
GTCACTTCATCGAAAGGACAGTAGAAAAGGAAGGTGGCTCCTACAAATGCCATCATTGCGATAAAGGAAA
GGCTATCATTCAAGATGCCTCTGCCGACAGTGGTCCCAAAGATGGACCCCCACCCACGAGGAGCATCGTG
GAAAAAGAAGACGTTCCAACCACGTCTTCAAAGCAAGTGGATTGATGTGACATCTCCACTGACGTAAGGG
ATGACGCACAATCCCACTATCCTTCGCAAGACCCTTCCTCTATATAAGGAAGTTCATTTCATTTGGAGAG
GACAGCCCAGATCTTTGTTTGGGAATGGTGAGCAA
